Addgene plasmid #76594: CKMT1B gRNA (BRDN0001147661)
Purpose: 3rd generation lentiviral gRNA plasmid targeting human CKMT1B
Depositing lab: John Doench & David Root. Depositing organization: Broad Institute. Publication: Optimized sgRNA design to maximize activity and minimize off-target effects of CRISPR-Cas9. Doench JG, Fusi N, Sullender M, Hegde M, Vaimberg EW, Donovan KF, Smith I, Tothova Z, Wilen C, Orchard R, Virgin HW, Listgarten J, Root DE. Nat Biotechnol. 2016 Jan 18. doi: 10.1038/nbt.3437. PubMed 26780180.
Backbone
  Vector backbone: lentiGuide-Puro
  Backbone manufacturer: Zhang Lab (Addgene plasmid # 52963)
  Vector type: Mammalian Expression, Lentiviral, CRISPR
  Selectable markers: Puromycin
Growth in bacteria
  Bacterial resistance: Ampicillin, 100 μg/mL
  Growth temperature: 37°C
  Growth strain: DH5alpha
  Copy number: High Copy
Gene/Insert
  Gene/Insert name: CKMT1A,CKMT1B (alt names: CKMT1B; NM_001015001.1)
  gRNA/shRNA sequence: TGATCTAGCGTCCAACCAGT
  Species: H. sapiens (human)
  Entrez Gene: CKMT1B (a.k.a. CKMT, CKMT1, UMTCK, CKMT1A)
  Promoter: hU6
  Cloning method: Unknown
  Sequencing primers: 5′ U6-F; 3′ pS2-R
Terms and licenses: Academic/Nonprofit Terms; Industry Terms: Not Available to Industry
Depositor comments: The gRNA was designed to target the following Genbank reference sequence(s): NM_001015001.1,NM_020990.3. Note that this plasmid does NOT contain Cas9. It should be used in conjunction with lentiCas9-Blast (Addgene #52962) or otherwise with cell lines already expressing Cas9. Browse the full kinome gRNA library at http://www.addgene.org/pooled-library/broadgpp-human-kinome/ or visit http://www.broadinstitute.org/rnai/public/ for detailed protocols and information.
How to cite: CKMT1B gRNA (BRDN0001147661) was a gift from John Doench & David Root (Addgene plasmid # 76594 ; http://n2t.net/addgene:76594 ; RRID:Addgene_76594)
