[The description below was written by a language model from this plasmid's Addgene catalogue record and pLannotate feature annotations shown in this document.]
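Description:
CKMT1B gRNA (BRDN0001147661) is a third-generation lentiviral single-guide RNA plasmid built on the lentiGuide-Puro backbone and designed to target human CKMT1B. Because the guide was designed against reference transcripts for both loci, the insert is recorded as covering CKMT1A as well as CKMT1B. The plasmid is maintained in E. coli at high copy through a ColE1/pUC-type origin with ampicillin selection from the β-lactamase gene. The backbone also carries an f1 origin, an SV40 origin and residual lac and T7/T3 promoter elements.

The lentiviral transfer cassette begins with an RSV promoter fused to a truncated HIV-1 5' LTR, which drives genomic RNA production without Tat, followed by the Ψ packaging signal, a gag fragment and the Rev response element for Rev-dependent nuclear export. Downstream, a human U6 RNA polymerase III promoter transcribes the 20-nucleotide spacer joined to the Streptococcus pyogenes Cas9 guide scaffold. A central polypurine tract follows, and then the EF-1α core promoter with its intron A drives puromycin N-acetyltransferase, allowing selection of transduced mammalian cells. A WPRE enhances transcript expression, and the cassette ends in a self-inactivating ΔU3 3' LTR with an SV40 polyadenylation signal beyond it.

The plasmid does not encode Cas9, so it is intended for use alongside a separate Cas9 lentivector or in cells that already express Cas9, where it directs cleavage for knockout of the mitochondrial creatine kinase genes. It belongs to a human kinome gRNA collection generated with optimized guide design rules to improve on-target activity and reduce off-target effects. The cloning method is not recorded.
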