Features (pLannotate 1.2.2; 29 found; start..end, strand, type, name):
     14..80      +  CDS            small t antigen (fragment): SV40 (simian virus 40) small t antigen
    106..317     +  promoter       EF-1α core promoter: core promoter for human elongation factor EF-1α
    318..1256    +  intron         EF-1α intron A: intron upstream of the start codon of human EF-1α
   1278..1877    +  CDS            PuroR (fragment): puromycin N-acetyltransferase; pac from Streptomyces; confers resistance to puromycin
   1893..2481    +  misc_feature   WPRE: woodchuck hepatitis virus posttranscriptional regulatory element
   2532..2551    +  misc_feature   cPPT/CTS (fragment): central polypurine tract and central termination sequence of HIV-1
   2553..2786    +  LTR            3' LTR (ΔU3): self-inactivating 3' long terminal repeat (LTR) from HIV-1
   2864..2985    +  polyA_signal   SV40 poly(A) signal: SV40 polyadenylation signal
   3025..3160    +  rep_origin     SV40 ori: SV40 origin of replication
   3181..3199    -  promoter       T7 promoter: promoter for bacteriophage T7 RNA polymerase
   3207..3362    +  CDS            lacZα (fragment): LacZα fragment of β-galactosidase; lacZ fragment
   3367..3795    +  rep_origin     f1 ori (sequence partly withheld): f1 bacteriophage origin of replication; arrow indicates direction of (+) strand synthesis
   3848..3952    +  promoter       AmpR promoter: bla
   3953..4813    +  CDS            AmpR: β-lactamase; bla; confers resistance to ampicillin, carbenicillin, and related antibiotics
   4984..5572    +  rep_origin     ori: high-copy-number ColE1/pMB1/pBR322/pUC origin of replication
   5755..5847    +  CDS            lacI (fragment): lac repressor; lacI; The lac repressor binds to the lac operator to inhibit transcription in E. coli. This inhibition can be relieved by adding lactose or isopropyl-β-D-thiogalactopyranoside (IPTG).
   5860..5881    +  protein_bind   CAP binding site: CAP binding activates transcription in the presence of cAMP. E. coli catabolite activator protein
   5896..5926    +  promoter       lac promoter: promoter for the E. coli lac operon
   5934..5950    +  protein_bind   lac operator: The lac repressor binds to the lac operator to inhibit transcription in E. coli. This inhibition can be relieved by adding lactose or isopropyl-β-D-thiogalactopyranoside (IPTG). lac repressor encoded by lacI
   5995..6013    +  promoter       T3 promoter: promoter for bacteriophage T3 RNA polymerase
   6041..6267    +  promoter       RSV promoter: Rous sarcoma virus enhancer/promoter
   6268..6448    +  LTR            5' LTR (truncated): truncated 5' long terminal repeat (LTR) from HIV-1
   6495..6620    +  misc_feature   HIV-1 Ψ: packaging signal of human immunodeficiency virus type 1
   6604..6967    +  CDS            HIV-1 gag (fragment): gag protein from human immunodeficiency virus 1; gag
   7113..7346    +  misc_feature   RRE: The Rev response element (RRE) of HIV-1 allows for Rev-dependent mRNA export from the nucleus to the cytoplasm.
   7723..7749    +  CDS            Rev (fragment): human immunodeficiency virus 1 (HIV-1) Rev protein; rev; enhances nuclear export of unspliced and incompletely spliced viral mRNAs
   7753..7993    +  promoter       U6 promoter: RNA polymerase III promoter for human U6 snRNA
   8023..8098    +  misc_RNA       gRNA scaffold: guide RNA scaffold for the Streptococcus pyogenes CRISPR/Cas9 system
   8154..8271    +  misc_feature   cPPT/CTS: central polypurine tract and central termination sequence of HIV-1
>Addgene plasmid #76594 | CKMT1B gRNA (BRDN0001147661) | addgene full sequence | sequence record 186134 | Addgene Assembled Sequence
CCCGGGTGCAAAGATGGATAAAGTTTTAAACAGAGAGGAATCTTTGCAGCTAATGGACCTTCTAGGTCTT
GAAAGGAGTGGGAATTGGCTCCGGTGCCCGTCAGTGGGCAGAGCGCACATCGCCCACAGTCCCCGAGAAG
TTGGGGGGAGGGGTCGGCAATTGATCCGGTGCCTAGAGAAGGTGGCGCGGGGTAAACTGGGAAAGTGATG
TCGTGTACTGGCTCCGCCTTTTTCCCGAGGGTGGGGGAGAACCGTATATAAGTGCAGTAGTCGCCGTGAA
CGTTCTTTTTCGCAACGGGTTTGCCGCCAGAACACAGGTAAGTGCCGTGTGTGGTTCCCGCGGGCCTGGC
CTCTTTACGGGTTATGGCCCTTGCGTGCCTTGAATTACTTCCACCTGGCTGCAGTACGTGATTCTTGATC
CCGAGCTTCGGGTTGGAAGTGGGTGGGAGAGTTCGAGGCCTTGCGCTTAAGGAGCCCCTTCGCCTCGTGC
TTGAGTTGAGGCCTGGCCTGGGCGCTGGGGCCGCCGCGTGCGAATCTGGTGGCACCTTCGCGCCTGTCTC
GCTGCTTTCGATAAGTCTCTAGCCATTTAAAATTTTTGATGACCTGCTGCGACGCTTTTTTTCTGGCAAG
ATAGTCTTGTAAATGCGGGCCAAGATCTGCACACTGGTATTTCGGTTTTTGGGGCCGCGGGCGGCGACGG
GGCCCGTGCGTCCCAGCGCACATGTTCGGCGAGGCGGGGCCTGCGAGCGCGGCCACCGAGAATCGGACGG
GGGTAGTCTCAAGCTGGCCGGCCTGCTCTGGTGCCTGGCCTCGCGCCGCCGTGTATCGCCCCGCCCTGGG
CGGCAAGGCTGGCCCGGTCGGCACCAGTTGCGTGAGCGGAAAGATGGCCGCTTCCCGGCCCTGCTGCAGG
GAGCTCAAAATGGAGGACGCGGCGCTCGGGAGAGCGGGCGGGTGAGTCACCCACACAAAGGAAAAGGGCC
TTTCCGTCCTCAGCCGTCGCTTCATGTGACTCCACGGAGTACCGGGCGCCGTCCAGGCACCTCGATTAGT
TCTCGAGCTTTTGGAGTACGTCGTCTTTAGGTTGGGGGGAGGGGTTTTATGCGATGGAGTTTCCCCACAC
TGAGTGGGTGGAGACTGAAGTTAGGCCAGCTTGGCACTTGATGTAATTCTCCTTGGAATTTGCCCTTTTT
GAGTTTGGATCTTGGTTCATTCTCAAGCCTCAGACAGTGGTTCAAAGTTTTTTTCTTCCATTTCAGGTGT
CGTGACGTACGGCCACCATGACCGAGTACAAGCCCACGGTGCGCCTCGCCACCCGCGACGACGTCCCCAG
GGCCGTACGCACCCTCGCCGCCGCGTTCGCCGACTACCCCGCCACGCGCCACACCGTCGATCCGGACCGC
CACATCGAGCGGGTCACCGAGCTGCAAGAACTCTTCCTCACGCGCGTCGGGCTCGACATCGGCAAGGTGT
GGGTCGCGGACGACGGCGCCGCCGTGGCGGTCTGGACCACGCCGGAGAGCGTCGAAGCGGGGGCGGTGTT
CGCCGAGATCGGCCCGCGCATGGCCGAGTTGAGCGGTTCCCGGCTGGCCGCGCAGCAACAGATGGAAGGC
CTCCTGGCGCCGCACCGGCCCAAGGAGCCCGCGTGGTTCCTGGCCACCGTCGGAGTCTCGCCCGACCACC
AGGGCAAGGGTCTGGGCAGCGCCGTCGTGCTCCCCGGAGTGGAGGCGGCCGAGCGCGCCGGGGTGCCCGC
CTTCCTGGAGACCTCCGCGCCCCGCAACCTCCCCTTCTACGAGCGGCTCGGCTTCACCGTCACCGCCGAC
GTCGAGGTGCCCGAAGGACCGCGCACCTGGTGCATGACCCGCAAGCCCGGTGCCTGAACGCGTTAAGTCG
ACAATCAACCTCTGGATTACAAAATTTGTGAAAGATTGACTGGTATTCTTAACTATGTTGCTCCTTTTAC
GCTATGTGGATACGCTGCTTTAATGCCTTTGTATCATGCTATTGCTTCCCGTATGGCTTTCATTTTCTCC
TCCTTGTATAAATCCTGGTTGCTGTCTCTTTATGAGGAGTTGTGGCCCGTTGTCAGGCAACGTGGCGTGG
TGTGCACTGTGTTTGCTGACGCAACCCCCACTGGTTGGGGCATTGCCACCACCTGTCAGCTCCTTTCCGG
GACTTTCGCTTTCCCCCTCCCTATTGCCACGGCGGAACTCATCGCCGCCTGCCTTGCCCGCTGCTGGACA
GGGGCTCGGCTGTTGGGCACTGACAATTCCGTGGTGTTGTCGGGGAAATCATCGTCCTTTCCTTGGCTGC
TCGCCTGTGTTGCCACCTGGATTCTGCGCGGGACGTCCTTCTGCTACGTCCCTTCGGCCCTCAATCCAGC
GGACCTTCCTTCCCGCGGCCTGCTGCCGGCTCTGCGGCCTCTTCCGCGTCTTCGCCTTCGCCCTCAGACG
AGTCGGATCTCCCTTTGGGCCGCCTCCCCGCGTCGACTTTAAGACCAATGACTTACAAGGCAGCTGTAGA
TCTTAGCCACTTTTTAAAAGAAAAGGGGGGACTGGAAGGGCTAATTCACTCCCAACGAAGACAAGATCTG
CTTTTTGCTTGTACTGGGTCTCTCTGGTTAGACCAGATCTGAGCCTGGGAGCTCTCTGGCTAACTAGGGA
ACCCACTGCTTAAGCCTCAATAAAGCTTGCCTTGAGTGCTTCAAGTAGTGTGTGCCCGTCTGTTGTGTGA
CTCTGGTAACTAGAGATCCCTCAGACCCTTTTAGTCAGTGTGGAAAATCTCTAGCAGTACGTATAGTAGT
TCATGTCATCTTATTATTCAGTATTTATAACTTGCAAAGAAATGAATATCAGAGAGTGAGAGGAACTTGT
TTATTGCAGCTTATAATGGTTACAAATAAAGCAATAGCATCACAAATTTCACAAATAAAGCATTTTTTTC
ACTGCATTCTAGTTGTGGTTTGTCCAAACTCATCAATGTATCTTATCATGTCTGGCTCTAGCTATCCCGC
CCCTAACTCCGCCCATCCCGCCCCTAACTCCGCCCAGTTCCGCCCATTCTCCGCCCCATGGCTGACTAAT
TTTTTTTATTTATGCAGAGGCCGAGGCCGCCTCGGCCTCTGAGCTATTCCAGAAGTAGTGAGGAGGCTTT
TTTGGAGGCCTAGGGACGTACCCAATTCGCCCTATAGTGAGTCGTATTACGCGCGCTCACTGGCCGTCGT
TTTACAACGTCGTGACTGGGAAAACCCTGGCGTTACCCAACTTAATCGCCTTGCAGCACATCCCCCTTTC
GCCAGCTGGCGTAATAGCGAAGAGGCCCGCACCGATCGCCCTTCCCAACAGTTGCGCAGCCTGAATGGCG
AATGGG
[124 nt withheld, positions 3367-3490]
C
[91 nt withheld, positions 3492-3582]
A
[49 nt withheld, positions 3584-3632]
CCTTTGACGTTGGAGTCCACGTTCTTT
[37 nt withheld, positions 3660-3696]
ACCCTATCTCGGTCTATTCTTTTGATTTATAAGGGATTTTGCCGATTTCGGCCTATTGGTTAAAAAATGA
GCTGATTTAACAAAAATTTAACGCGAATTTTAACAAAATATTAACGCTTACAATTTAGGTGGCACTTTTC
GGGGAAATGTGCGCGGAACCCCTATTTGTTTATTTTTCTAAATACATTCAAATATGTATCCGCTCATGAG
ACAATAACCCTGATAAATGCTTCAATAATATTGAAAAAGGAAGAGTATGAGTATTCAACATTTCCGTGTC
GCCCTTATTCCCTTTTTTGCGGCATTTTGCCTTCCTGTTTTTGCTCACCCAGAAACGCTGGTGAAAGTAA
AAGATGCTGAAGATCAGTTGGGTGCACGAGTGGGTTACATCGAACTGGATCTCAACAGCGGTAAGATCCT
TGAGAGTTTTCGCCCCGAAGAACGTTTTCCAATGATGAGCACTTTTAAAGTTCTGCTATGTGGCGCGGTA
TTATCCCGTATTGACGCCGGGCAAGAGCAACTCGGTCGCCGCATACACTATTCTCAGAATGACTTGGTTG
AGTACTCACCAGTCACAGAAAAGCATCTTACGGATGGCATGACAGTAAGAGAATTATGCAGTGCTGCCAT
AACCATGAGTGATAACACTGCGGCCAACTTACTTCTGACAACGATCGGAGGACCGAAGGAGCTAACCGCT
TTTTTGCACAACATGGGGGATCATGTAACTCGCCTTGATCGTTGGGAACCGGAGCTGAATGAAGCCATAC
CAAACGACGAGCGTGACACCACGATGCCTGTAGCAATGGCAACAACGTTGCGCAAACTATTAACTGGCGA
ACTACTTACTCTAGCTTCCCGGCAACAATTAATAGACTGGATGGAGGCGGATAAAGTTGCAGGACCACTT
CTGCGCTCGGCCCTTCCGGCTGGCTGGTTTATTGCTGATAAATCTGGAGCCGGTGAGCGTGGGTCTCGCG
GTATCATTGCAGCACTGGGGCCAGATGGTAAGCCCTCCCGTATCGTAGTTATCTACACGACGGGGAGTCA
GGCAACTATGGATGAACGAAATAGACAGATCGCTGAGATAGGTGCCTCACTGATTAAGCATTGGTAACTG
TCAGACCAAGTTTACTCATATATACTTTAGATTGATTTAAAACTTCATTTTTAATTTAAAAGGATCTAGG
TGAAGATCCTTTTTGATAATCTCATGACCAAAATCCCTTAACGTGAGTTTTCGTTCCACTGAGCGTCAGA
CCCCGTAGAAAAGATCAAAGGATCTTCTTGAGATCCTTTTTTTCTGCGCGTAATCTGCTGCTTGCAAACA
AAAAAACCACCGCTACCAGCGGTGGTTTGTTTGCCGGATCAAGAGCTACCAACTCTTTTTCCGAAGGTAA
CTGGCTTCAGCAGAGCGCAGATACCAAATACTGTTCTTCTAGTGTAGCCGTAGTTAGGCCACCACTTCAA
GAACTCTGTAGCACCGCCTACATACCTCGCTCTGCTAATCCTGTTACCAGTGGCTGCTGCCAGTGGCGAT
AAGTCGTGTCTTACCGGGTTGGACTCAAGACGATAGTTACCGGATAAGGCGCAGCGGTCGGGCTGAACGG
GGGGTTCGTGCACACAGCCCAGCTTGGAGCGAACGACCTACACCGAACTGAGATACCTACAGCGTGAGCT
ATGAGAAAGCGCCACGCTTCCCGAAGGGAGAAAGGCGGACAGGTATCCGGTAAGCGGCAGGGTCGGAACA
GGAGAGCGCACGAGGGAGCTTCCAGGGGGAAACGCCTGGTATCTTTATAGTCCTGTCGGGTTTCGCCACC
TCTGACTTGAGCGTCGATTTTTGTGATGCTCGTCAGGGGGGCGGAGCCTATGGAAAAACGCCAGCAACGC
GGCCTTTTTACGGTTCCTGGCCTTTTGCTGGCCTTTTGCTCACATGTTCTTTCCTGCGTTATCCCCTGAT
TCTGTGGATAACCGTATTACCGCCTTTGAGTGAGCTGATACCGCTCGCCGCAGCCGAACGACCGAGCGCA
GCGAGTCAGTGAGCGAGGAAGCGGAAGAGCGCCCAATACGCAAACCGCCTCTCCCCGCGCGTTGGCCGAT
TCATTAATGCAGCTGGCACGACAGGTTTCCCGACTGGAAAGCGGGCAGTGAGCGCAACGCAATTAATGTG
AGTTAGCTCACTCATTAGGCACCCCAGGCTTTACACTTTATGCTTCCGGCTCGTATGTTGTGTGGAATTG
TGAGCGGATAACAATTTCACACAGGAAACAGCTATGACCATGATTACGCCAAGCGCGCAATTAACCCTCA
CTAAAGGGAACAAAAGCTGGAGCTGCAAGCTTAATGTAGTCTTATGCAATACTCTTGTAGTCTTGCAACA
TGGTAACGATGAGTTAGCAACATGCCTTACAAGGAGAGAAAAAGCACCGTGCATGCCGATTGGTGGAAGT
AAGGTGGTACGATCGTGCCTTATTAGGAAGGCAACAGACGGGTCTGACATGGATTGGACGAACCACTGAA
TTGCCGCATTGCAGAGATATTGTATTTAAGTGCCTAGCTCGATACATAAACGGGTCTCTCTGGTTAGACC
AGATCTGAGCCTGGGAGCTCTCTGGCTAACTAGGGAACCCACTGCTTAAGCCTCAATAAAGCTTGCCTTG
AGTGCTTCAAGTAGTGTGTGCCCGTCTGTTGTGTGACTCTGGTAACTAGAGATCCCTCAGACCCTTTTAG
TCAGTGTGGAAAATCTCTAGCAGTGGCGCCCGAACAGGGACTTGAAAGCGAAAGGGAAACCAGAGGAGCT
CTCTCGACGCAGGACTCGGCTTGCTGAAGCGCGCACGGCAAGAGGCGAGGGGCGGCGACTGGTGAGTACG
CCAAAAATTTTGACTAGCGGAGGCTAGAAGGAGAGAGATGGGTGCGAGAGCGTCAGTATTAAGCGGGGGA
GAATTAGATCGCGATGGGAAAAAATTCGGTTAAGGCCAGGGGGAAAGAAAAAATATAAATTAAAACATAT
AGTATGGGCAAGCAGGGAGCTAGAACGATTCGCAGTTAATCCTGGCCTGTTAGAAACATCAGAAGGCTGT
AGACAAATACTGGGACAGCTACAACCATCCCTTCAGACAGGATCAGAAGAACTTAGATCATTATATAATA
CAGTAGCAACCCTCTATTGTGTGCATCAAAGGATAGAGATAAAAGACACCAAGGAAGCTTTAGACAAGAT
AGAGGAAGAGCAAAACAAAAGTAAGACCACCGCACAGCAAGCGGCCGCTGATCTTCAGACCTGGAGGAGG
AGATATGAGGGACAATTGGAGAAGTGAATTATATAAATATAAAGTAGTAAAAATTGAACCATTAGGAGTA
GCACCCACCAAGGCAAAGAGAAGAGTGGTGCAGAGAGAAAAAAGAGCAGTGGGAATAGGAGCTTTGTTCC
TTGGGTTCTTGGGAGCAGCAGGAAGCACTATGGGCGCAGCGTCAATGACGCTGACGGTACAGGCCAGACA
ATTATTGTCTGGTATAGTGCAGCAGCAGAACAATTTGCTGAGGGCTATTGAGGCGCAACAGCATCTGTTG
CAACTCACAGTCTGGGGCATCAAGCAGCTCCAGGCAAGAATCCTGGCTGTGGAAAGATACCTAAAGGATC
AACAGCTCCTGGGGATTTGGGGTTGCTCTGGAAAACTCATTTGCACCACTGCTGTGCCTTGGAATGCTAG
TTGGAGTAATAAATCTCTGGAACAGATTTGGAATCACACGACCTGGATGGAGTGGGACAGAGAAATTAAC
AATTACACAAGCTTAATACACTCCTTAATTGAAGAATCGCAAAACCAGCAAGAAAAGAATGAACAAGAAT
TATTGGAATTAGATAAATGGGCAAGTTTGTGGAATTGGTTTAACATAACAAATTGGCTGTGGTATATAAA
ATTATTCATAATGATAGTAGGAGGCTTGGTAGGTTTAAGAATAGTTTTTGCTGTACTTTCTATAGTGAAT
AGAGTTAGGCAGGGATATTCACCATTATCGTTTCAGACCCACCTCCCAACCCCGAGGGGACCCAGAGAGG
GCCTATTTCCCATGATTCCTTCATATTTGCATATACGATACAAGGCTGTTAGAGAGATAATTAGAATTAA
TTTGACTGTAAACACAAAGATATTAGTACAAAATACGTGACGTAGAAAGTAATAATTTCTTGGGTAGTTT
GCAGTTTTAAAATTATGTTTTAAAATGGACTATCATATGCTTACCGTAACTTGAAAGTATTTCGATTTCT
TGGCTTTATATATCTTGTGGAAAGGACGAAACACCGTGATCTAGCGTCCAACCAGTGTTTTAGAGCTAGA
AATAGCAAGTTAAAATAAGGCTAGTCCGTTATCAACTTGAAAAAGTGGCACCGAGTCGGTGCTTTTTTAA
GCTTGGCGTAACTAGATCTTGAGACAAATGGCAGTATTCATCCACAATTTTAAAAGAAAAGGGGGGATTG
GGGGGTACAGTGCAGGGGAAAGAATAGTAGACATAATAGCAACAGACATACAAACTAAAGAATTACAAAA
ACAAATTACAAAAATTCAAAATTTTCGGGTTTATTACAGGGACAGCAGAGATCCACTTTGGCGCCGGCTC
GAGGGGG
