>Addgene plasmid #76594 | CKMT1B gRNA (BRDN0001147661) | depositor partial sequence | sequence record 144054 | Target Sequence
TGATCTAGCGTCCAACCAGT
