>Addgene plasmid #76594 | CKMT1B gRNA (BRDN0001147661) | addgene partial sequence | sequence record 186133 | hU6-F
AGTAATAATTTCTTGGGTAGTTTGCAGTTTTAAAATTATGTTTTAAAATGGACTATCATATGCTTACCGT
AACTTGAAAGTATTTCGATTTCTTGGCTTTATATATCTTGTGGAAAGGACGAAACACCGTGATCTAGCGT
CCAACCAGTGTTTTAGAGCTAGAAATAGCAAGTTAAAATAAGGCTAGTCCGTTATCAACTTGAAAAAGTG
GCACCGAGTCGGTGCTTTTTTAAGCTTGGCGTAACTAGATCTTGAGACAAATGGCAGTATTCATCCACAA
TTTTAAAAGAAAAGGGGGGATTGGGGGGTACAGTGCAGGGGAAAGAATAGTAGACATAATAGCAACAGAC
ATACAAACTAAAGAATTACAAAAACAAATTACAAAAATTCAAAATTTTCGGGTTTATTACAGGGACAGCA
GAGATCCACTTTGGCGCCGGCTCGAGGGGGCCCGGGTGCAAAGATGGATAAAGTTTTAAACAGAGAGGAA
TCTTTGCAGCTAATGGACCTTCTAGGTCTTGAAAGGAGTGGGAATTGGCTCCGGTGCCCGTCAGTGGGCA
GAGCGCACAT
